>Addgene plasmid #144877 | TFORF3401 | addgene full sequence | sequence record 404439 | Addgene NGS Result
TTAATGTAGTCTTATGCAATACTCTTGTAGTCTTGCAACATGGTAACGATGAGTTAGCAACATGCCTTAC
AAGGAGAGAAAAAGCACCGTGCATGCCGATTGGTGGAAGTAAGGTGGTACGATCGTGCCTTATTAGGAAG
GCAACAGACGGGTCTGACATGGATTGGACGAACCACTGAATTGCCGCATTGCAGAGATATTGTATTTAAG
TGCCTAGCTCGATACATAAACGGGTCTCTCTGGTTAGACCAGATCTGAGCCTGGGAGCTCTCTGGCTAAC
TAGGGAACCCACTGCTTAAGCCTCAATAAAGCTTGCCTTGAGTGCTTCAAGTAGTGTGTGCCCGTCTGTT
GTGTGACTCTGGTAACTAGAGATCCCTCAGACCCTTTTAGTCAGTGTGGAAAATCTCTAGCAGTGGCGCC
CGAACAGGGACTTGAAAGCGAAAGGGAAACCAGAGGAGCTCTCTCGACGCAGGACTCGGCTTGCTGAAGC
GCGCACGGCAAGAGGCGAGGGGCGGCGACTGGTGAGTACGCCAAAAATTTTGACTAGCGGAGGCTAGAAG
GAGAGAGATGGGTGCGAGAGCGTCAGTATTAAGCGGGGGAGAATTAGATCGCGATGGGAAAAAATTCGGT
TAAGGCCAGGGGGAAAGAAAAAATATAAATTAAAACATATAGTATGGGCAAGCAGGGAGCTAGAACGATT
CGCAGTTAATCCTGGCCTGTTAGAAACATCAGAAGGCTGTAGACAAATACTGGGACAGCTACAACCATCC
CTTCAGACAGGATCAGAAGAACTTAGATCATTATATAATACAGTAGCAACCCTCTATTGTGTGCATCAAA
GGATAGAGATAAAAGACACCAAGGAAGCTTTAGACAAGATAGAGGAAGAGCAAAACAAAAGTAAGACCAC
CGCACAGCAAGCGGCCGCTGATCTTCAGACCTGGAGGAGGAGATATGAGGGACAATTGGAGAAGTGAATT
ATATAAATATAAAGTAGTAAAAATTGAACCATTAGGAGTAGCACCCACCAAGGCAAAGAGAAGAGTGGTG
CAGAGAGAAAAAAGAGCAGTGGGAATAGGAGCTTTGTTCCTTGGGTTCTTGGGAGCAGCAGGAAGCACTA
TGGGCGCAGCGTCAATGACGCTGACGGTACAGGCCAGACAATTATTGTCTGGTATAGTGCAGCAGCAGAA
CAATTTGCTGAGGGCTATTGAGGCGCAACAGCATCTGTTGCAACTCACAGTCTGGGGCATCAAGCAGCTC
CAGGCAAGAATCCTGGCTGTGGAAAGATACCTAAAGGATCAACAGCTCCTGGGGATTTGGGGTTGCTCTG
GAAAACTCATTTGCACCACTGCTGTGCCTTGGAATGCTAGTTGGAGTAATAAATCTCTGGAACAGATTTG
GAATCACACGACCTGGATGGAGTGGGACAGAGAAATTAACAATTACACAAGCTTAATACACTCCTTAATT
GAAGAATCGCAAAACCAGCAAGAAAAGAATGAACAAGAATTATTGGAATTAGATAAATGGGCAAGTTTGT
GGAATTGGTTTAACATAACAAATTGGCTGTGGTATATAAAATTATTCATAATGATAGTAGGAGGCTTGGT
AGGTTTAAGAATAGTTTTTGCTGTACTTTCTATAGTGAATAGAGTTAGGCAGGGATATTCACCATTATCG
TTTCAGACCCACCTCCCAACCCCGAGGGGACCCATGCATTGCATCTCAATTAGTCAGCAACCAGGTGTGG
AAAGTCCCCAGGCTCCCCAGCAGGCAGAAGTATGCAAAGCATGCGTCTCAATTAGTCAGCAACCATAGTC
CCGCCCCTAACTCCGCCCATCCCGCCCCTAACTCCGCCCAGTTCCGCCCATTCTCCGCCCCATGGCTGAC
TAATTTTTTTTATTTATGCAGAGGCCGAGGCCGCCTCGGCCTCTGAGCTATTCCAGAAGTAGTGAGGAGG
CTTTTTTGGAGGCCTAGGCTTTTGCAAAAAGCTTTCTAGAGGTACCACCGGAGCTTACCATGACCGAGTA
CAAGCCCACGGTGCGCCTCGCCACCCGCGACGACGTCCCCAGGGCCGTACGCACCCTCGCCGCCGCGTTC
GCCGACTACCCCGCCACGCGCCACACCGTCGATCCGGACCGCCACATCGAGCGGGTCACCGAGCTGCAAG
AACTCTTCCTCACGCGCGTCGGGCTCGACATCGGCAAGGTGTGGGTCGCGGACGACGGCGCCGCCGTGGC
GGTCTGGACCACGCCGGAGAGCGTCGAAGCGGGGGCGGTGTTCGCCGAGATCGGCCCGCGCATGGCCGAG
TTGAGCGGTTCCCGGCTGGCCGCGCAGCAACAGATGGAAGGCCTCCTGGCGCCGCACCGGCCCAAGGAGC
CCGCGTGGTTCCTGGCCACCGTCGGCGTCTCGCCCGACCACCAGGGCAAGGGTCTGGGCAGCGCCGTCGT
GCTCCCCGGAGTGGAGGCGGCCGAGCGCGCCGGGGTGCCCGCCTTCCTGGAGACCTCCGCGCCCCGCAAC
CTCCCCTTCTACGAGCGGCTCGGCTTCACCGTCACCGCCGACGTCGAGGTGCCCGAAGGACCGCGCACCT
GGTGCATGACCCGCAAGCCCGGTGCCAGTTAACGAATTCTAGATCTTGAGACAAATGGCAGTATTCATCC
ACAATTTTAAAAGAAAAGGGGGGATTGGGGGGTACAGTGCAGGGGAAAGAATAGTAGACATAATAGCAAC
AGACATACAAACTAAAGAATTACAAAAACAAATTACAAAAATTCAAAATTTTCGGGTTTATTACAGGGAC
AGCAGAGATCCACTTTGGCGCCGGCTCGAGGCCTGCAGGTGCAAAGATGGATAAAGTTTTAAACAGAGAG
GAATCTTTGCAGCTAATGGACCTTCTAGGTCTTGAAAGGAGTGGGAATTGGCTCCGGTGCCCGTCAGTGG
GCAGAGCGCACATCGCCCACAGTCCCCGAGAAGTTGGGGGGAGGGGTCGGCAATTGAACCGGTGCCTAGA
GAAGGTGGCGCGGGGTAAACTGGGAAAGTGATGTCGTGTACTGGCTCCGCCTTTTTCCCGAGGGTGGGGG
AGAACCGTATATAAGTGCAGTAGTCGCCGTGAACGTTCTTTTTCGCAACGGGTTTGCCGCCAGAACACAG
GTAAGTGCCGTGTGTGGTTCCCGCGGGCCTGGCCTCTTTACGGGTTATGGCCCTTGCGTGCCTTGAATTA
CTTCCACCTGGCTGCAGTACGTGATTCTTGATCCCGAGCTTCGGGTTGGAAGTGGGTGGGAGAGTTCGAG
GCCTTGCGCTTAAGGAGCCCCTTCGCCTCGTGCTTGAGTTGAGGCCTGGCCTGGGCGCTGGGGCCGCCGC
GTGCGAATCTGGTGGCACCTTCGCGCCTGTCTCGCTGCTTTCGATAAGTCTCTAGCCATTTAAAATTTTT
GATGACCTGCTGCGACGCTTTTTTTCTGGCAAGATAGTCTTGTAAATGCGGGCCAAGATCTGCACACTGG
TATTTCGGTTTTTGGGGCCGCGGGCGGCGACGGGGCCCGTGCGTCCCAGCGCACATGTTCGGCGAGGCGG
GGCCTGCGAGCGCGGCCACCGAGAATCGGACGGGGGTAGTCTCAAGCTGGCCGGCCTGCTCTGGTGCCTG
GCCTCGCGCCGCCGTGTATCGCCCCGCCCTGGGCGGCAAGGCTGGCCCGGTCGGCACCAGTTGCGTGAGC
GGAAAGATGGCCGCTTCCCGGCCCTGCTGCAGGGAGCTCAAAATGGAGGACGCGGCGCTCGGGAGAGCGG
GCGGGTGAGTCACCCACACAAAGGAAAAGGGCCTTTCCGTCCTCAGCCGTCGCTTCATGTGACTCCACGG
AGTACCGGGCGCCGTCCAGGCACCTCGATTAGTTCTCGAGCTTTTGGAGTACGTCGTCTTTAGGTTGGGG
GGAGGGGTTTTATGCGATGGAGTTTCCCCACACTGAGTGGGTGGAGACTGAAGTTAGGCCAGCTTGGCAC
TTGATGTAATTCTCCTTGGAATTTGCCCTTTTTGAGTTTGGATCTTGGTTCATTCTCAAGCCTCAGACAG
TGGTTCAAAGTTTTTTTCTTCCATTTCAGGTGTCGTGAGGCTAGCATCGATTGATCAACAAGTTTGTACA
AAAAAGTTGGCATGGCGTCTACCAGCCGTTTGGATGCTCTTCCAAGAGTCACATGTCCAAACCATCCAGA
TGCGATTTTAGTGGAGGACTACAGAGCCGGTGATATGATCTGTCCTGAATGTGGCTTGGTTGTAGGTGAC
CGGGTTATTGATGTGGGATCTGAATGGCGAACTTTCAGCAATGACAAAGCAACAAAAGATCCATCTCGAG
TTGGAGATTCTCAGAATCCTCTTCTGAGTGATGGAGATTTGTCTACCATGATTGGCAAGGGCACAGGAGC
TGCAAGTTTTGACGAATTTGGCAATTCTAAGTACCAGAATCGGAGAACAATGAGCAGTTCTGATCGGGCA
ATGATGAATGCATTCAAAGAAATCACTACCATGGCAGACAGAATCAATCTACCTCGAAATATAGTTGATC
GAACAAATAATTTATTCAAGCAAGTATATGAACAGAAGAGCCTGAAGGGAAGAGCTAATGATGCTATAGC
TTCTGCTTGTCTCTATATTGCCTGTAGACAAGAAGGGGTTCCTAGGACATTTAAAGAAATATGTGCCGTA
TCACGAATTTCTAAGAAAGAAATTGGTCGGTGTTTTAAACTTATTTTGAAAGCGCTAGAAACCAGTGTGG
ATTTGATTACAACTGGGGACTTCATGTCCAGGTTCTGTTCCAACCTTTGTCTTCCTAAACAAGTACAGAT
GGCAGCTACACATATAGCCCGTAAAGCTGTGGAATTGGACTTGGTTCCTGGGAGGAGCCCCATCTCTGTG
GCAGCGGCAGCTATTTACATGGCCTCACAGGCATCAGCTGAAAAGAGGACCCAAAAAGAAATTGGAGATA
TTGCTGGTGTTGCTGATGTTACAATCAGACAGTCCTATAGACTGATCTATCCTCGAGCCCCAGATCTGTT
TCCTACAGACTTCAAATTTGACACCCCAGTGGACAAACTACCACAGCTATACCCAACTTTCTTGTACAAA
GTGGTTGATATCGGTAAGCCTATCCCTAACCCTCTCCTCGGTCTCGATTCTACGTAGTAATGAACTAGTC
CGTAACTTGAAAGTATTTCGATTTCTTGGCTTTATATATCTTGTGGAAAGGACGACCAGCTATCGATTCA
GATAGTGTCACGCGTTAAGTCGACAATCAACCTCTGGATTACAAAATTTGTGAAAGATTGACTGGTATTC
TTAACTATGTTGCTCCTTTTACGCTATGTGGATACGCTGCTTTAATGCCTTTGTATCATGCTATTGCTTC
CCGTATGGCTTTCATTTTCTCCTCCTTGTATAAATCCTGGTTGCTGTCTCTTTATGAGGAGTTGTGGCCC
GTTGTCAGGCAACGTGGCGTGGTGTGCACTGTGTTTGCTGACGCAACCCCCACTGGTTGGGGCATTGCCA
CCACCTGTCAGCTCCTTTCCGGGACTTTCGCTTTCCCCCTCCCTATTGCCACGGCGGAACTCATCGCCGC
CTGCCTTGCCCGCTGCTGGACAGGGGCTCGGCTGTTGGGCACTGACAATTCCGTGGTGTTGTCGGGGAAA
TCATCGTCCTTTCCTTGGCTGCTCGCCTGTGTTGCCACCTGGATTCTGCGCGGGACGTCCTTCTGCTACG
TCCCTTCGGCCCTCAATCCAGCGGACCTTCCTTCCCGCGGCCTGCTGCCGGCTCTGCGGCCTCTTCCGCG
TCTTCGCCTTCGCCCTCAGACGAGTCGGATCTCCCTTTGGGCCGCCTCCCCGCGTCGACTTTAAGACCAA
TGACTTACAAGGCAGCTGTAGATCTTAGCCACTTTTTAAAAGAAAAGGGGGGACTGGAAGGGCTAATTCA
CTCCCAACGAAGACAAGATCTGCTTTTTGCTTGTACTGGGTCTCTCTGGTTAGACCAGATCTGAGCCTGG
GAGCTCTCTGGCTAACTAGGGAACCCACTGCTTAAGCCTCAATAAAGCTTGCCTTGAGTGCTTCAAGTAG
TGTGTGCCCGTCTGTTGTGTGACTCTGGTAACTAGAGATCCCTCAGACCCTTTTAGTCAGTGTGGAAAAT
CTCTAGCAGTACGTATAGTAGTTCATGTCATCTTATTATTCAGTATTTATAACTTGCAAAGAAATGAATA
TCAGAGAGTGAGAGGAACTTGTTTATTGCAGCTTATAATGGTTACAAATAAAGCAATAGCATCACAAATT
TCACAAATAAAGCATTTTTTTCACTGCATTCTAGTTGTGGTTTGTCCAAACTCATCAATGTATCTTATCA
TGTCTGGCTCTAGCTATCCCGCCCCTAACTCCGCCCATCCCGCCCCTAACTCCGCCCAGTTCCGCCCATT
CTCCGCCCCATGGCTGACTAATTTTTTTTATTTATGCAGAGGCCGAGGCCGCCTCGGCCTCTGAGCTATT
CCAGAAGTAGTGAGGAGGCTTTTTTGGAGGCCTAGGGACGTACCCAATTCGCCCTATAGTGAGTCGTATT
ACGCGCGCTCACTGGCCGTCGTTTTACAACGTCGTGACTGGGAAAACCCTGGCGTTACCCAACTTAATCG
CCTTGCAGCACATCCCCCTTTCGCCAGCTGGCGTAATAGCGAAGAGGCCCGCACCGATCGCCCTTCCCAA
CAGTTGCGCAGCCTGAATGGCGAATGGG
[124 nt withheld, positions 6749-6872]
C
[91 nt withheld, positions 6874-6964]
A
[49 nt withheld, positions 6966-7014]
CCTTTGACGTTGGAGTCCACGTTCTTT
[37 nt withheld, positions 7042-7078]
ACCCTATCTCGGTCTATTCTTTTGATTTATAAGGGATTTTGCCGATTTCGGCCTATTGGTTAAAAAATGA
GCTGATTTAACAAAAATTTAACGCGAATTTTAACAAAATATTAACGCTTACAATTTAGGTGGCACTTTTC
GGGGAAATGTGCGCGGAACCCCTATTTGTTTATTTTTCTAAATACATTCAAATATGTATCCGCTCATGAG
ACAATAACCCTGATAAATGCTTCAATAATATTGAAAAAGGAAGAGTATGAGTATTCAACATTTCCGTGTC
GCCCTTATTCCCTTTTTTGCGGCATTTTGCCTTCCTGTTTTTGCTCACCCAGAAACGCTGGTGAAAGTAA
AAGATGCTGAAGATCAGTTGGGTGCACGAGTGGGTTACATCGAACTGGATCTCAACAGCGGTAAGATCCT
TGAGAGTTTTCGCCCCGAAGAACGTTTTCCAATGATGAGCACTTTTAAAGTTCTGCTATGTGGCGCGGTA
TTATCCCGTATTGACGCCGGGCAAGAGCAACTCGGTCGCCGCATACACTATTCTCAGAATGACTTGGTTG
AGTACTCACCAGTCACAGAAAAGCATCTTACGGATGGCATGACAGTAAGAGAATTATGCAGTGCTGCCAT
AACCATGAGTGATAACACTGCGGCCAACTTACTTCTGACAACGATCGGAGGACCGAAGGAGCTAACCGCT
TTTTTGCACAACATGGGGGATCATGTAACTCGCCTTGATCGTTGGGAACCGGAGCTGAATGAAGCCATAC
CAAACGACGAGCGTGACACCACGATGCCTGTAGCAATGGCAACAACGTTGCGCAAACTATTAACTGGCGA
ACTACTTACTCTAGCTTCCCGGCAACAATTAATAGACTGGATGGAGGCGGATAAAGTTGCAGGACCACTT
CTGCGCTCGGCCCTTCCGGCTGGCTGGTTTATTGCTGATAAATCTGGAGCCGGTGAGCGTGGGTCTCGCG
GTATCATTGCAGCACTGGGGCCAGATGGTAAGCCCTCCCGTATCGTAGTTATCTACACGACGGGGAGTCA
GGCAACTATGGATGAACGAAATAGACAGATCGCTGAGATAGGTGCCTCACTGATTAAGCATTGGTAACTG
TCAGACCAAGTTTACTCATATATACTTTAGATTGATTTAAAACTTCATTTTTAATTTAAAAGGATCTAGG
TGAAGATCCTTTTTGATAATCTCATGACCAAAATCCCTTAACGTGAGTTTTCGTTCCACTGAGCGTCAGA
CCCCGTAGAAAAGATCAAAGGATCTTCTTGAGATCCTTTTTTTCTGCGCGTAATCTGCTGCTTGCAAACA
AAAAAACCACCGCTACCAGCGGTGGTTTGTTTGCCGGATCAAGAGCTACCAACTCTTTTTCCGAAGGTAA
CTGGCTTCAGCAGAGCGCAGATACCAAATACTGTTCTTCTAGTGTAGCCGTAGTTAGGCCACCACTTCAA
GAACTCTGTAGCACCGCCTACATACCTCGCTCTGCTAATCCTGTTACCAGTGGCTGCTGCCAGTGGCGAT
AAGTCGTGTCTTACCGGGTTGGACTCAAGACGATAGTTACCGGATAAGGCGCAGCGGTCGGGCTGAACGG
GGGGTTCGTGCACACAGCCCAGCTTGGAGCGAACGACCTACACCGAACTGAGATACCTACAGCGTGAGCT
ATGAGAAAGCGCCACGCTTCCCGAAGGGAGAAAGGCGGACAGGTATCCGGTAAGCGGCAGGGTCGGAACA
GGAGAGCGCACGAGGGAGCTTCCAGGGGGAAACGCCTGGTATCTTTATAGTCCTGTCGGGTTTCGCCACC
TCTGACTTGAGCGTCGATTTTTGTGATGCTCGTCAGGGGGGCGGAGCCTATGGAAAAACGCCAGCAACGC
GGCCTTTTTACGGTTCCTGGCCTTTTGCTGGCCTTTTGCTCACATGTTCTTTCCTGCGTTATCCCCTGAT
TCTGTGGATAACCGTATTACCGCCTTTGAGTGAGCTGATACCGCTCGCCGCAGCCGAACGACCGAGCGCA
GCGAGTCAGTGAGCGAGGAAGCGGAAGAGCGCCCAATACGCAAACCGCCTCTCCCCGCGCGTTGGCCGAT
TCATTAATGCAGCTGGCACGACAGGTTTCCCGACTGGAAAGCGGGCAGTGAGCGCAACGCAATTAATGTG
AGTTAGCTCACTCATTAGGCACCCCAGGCTTTACACTTTATGCTTCCGGCTCGTATGTTGTGTGGAATTG
TGAGCGGATAACAATTTCACACAGGAAACAGCTATGACCATGATTACGCCAAGCGCGCAATTAACCCTCA
CTAAAGGGAACAAAAGCTGGAGCTGCAAGC
Features (pLannotate 1.2.2; 34 found; start..end, strand, type, name):
      5..231     +  promoter       RSV promoter: Rous sarcoma virus enhancer/promoter
    232..412     +  LTR            5' LTR (truncated): truncated 5' long terminal repeat (LTR) from HIV-1
    459..584     +  misc_feature   HIV-1 Ψ: packaging signal of human immunodeficiency virus type 1
    568..931     +  CDS            HIV-1 gag (fragment): gag protein from human immunodeficiency virus 1; gag
   1077..1310    +  misc_feature   RRE: The Rev response element (RRE) of HIV-1 allows for Rev-dependent mRNA export from the nucleus to the cytoplasm.
   1687..1713    +  CDS            Rev (fragment): human immunodeficiency virus 1 (HIV-1) Rev protein; rev; enhances nuclear export of unspliced and incompletely spliced viral mRNAs
   1720..1743    +  promoter       SV40 promoter (fragment): SV40 early promoter
   1744..1815    +  promoter       SV40 promoter (fragment): SV40 enhancer and early promoter
   1839..1974    +  rep_origin     SV40 ori: SV40 origin of replication
   2020..2616    +  CDS            PuroR (fragment): puromycin N-acetyltransferase; pac from Streptomyces; confers resistance to puromycin
   2665..2782    +  misc_feature   cPPT/CTS: central polypurine tract and central termination sequence of HIV-1
   2847..2913    +  CDS            small t antigen (fragment): SV40 (simian virus 40) small t antigen
   2920..4098    +  promoter       EF-1α promoter: strong constitutive promoter for human elongation factor EF-1α
   4119..4136    +  protein_bind   attB1 (fragment): mutant version of attB; core recombination site for the Gateway® BP reaction BP Clonase™
   4142..5089    +  CDS            GTF2B: TF2B_HUMAN - Also known as TF2B, TFIIB. Experimental evidence at protein level: Swiss-Prot protein existence level 1. General transcription factor that plays a role in transcription initiation by RNA polymerase II (Pol II). Involved in the pre-initiation complex (PIC) formation and Pol II recruitment at promoter DNA (PubMed:1876184, PubMed:1946368, PubMed:1517211, PubMed:3818643, PubMed:3029109, PubMed:8413225, PubMed:8515820, PubMed:8516311, PubMed:8516312, PubMed:7601352, PubMed:9420329, PubMed:12931194, PubMed:27193682). Together with the TATA box-bound TBP forms the core initiation complex
   5091..5115    -  protein_bind   attB2: mutant version of attB; recombination site for the Gateway® BP reaction BP Clonase™
   5123..5164    +  CDS            V5 tag: epitope tag from simian virus 5
   5180..5233    +  promoter       U6 promoter (fragment): RNA polymerase III promoter for human U6 snRNA
   5275..5863    +  misc_feature   WPRE: woodchuck hepatitis virus posttranscriptional regulatory element
   5914..5933    +  misc_feature   cPPT/CTS (fragment): central polypurine tract and central termination sequence of HIV-1
   5935..6168    +  LTR            3' LTR (ΔU3): self-inactivating 3' long terminal repeat (LTR) from HIV-1
   6246..6367    +  polyA_signal   SV40 poly(A) signal: SV40 polyadenylation signal
   6407..6542    +  rep_origin     SV40 ori: SV40 origin of replication
   6563..6581    -  promoter       T7 promoter: promoter for bacteriophage T7 RNA polymerase
   6589..6744    +  CDS            lacZα (fragment): LacZα fragment of β-galactosidase; lacZ fragment
   6749..7177    +  rep_origin     f1 ori (sequence partly withheld): f1 bacteriophage origin of replication; arrow indicates direction of (+) strand synthesis
   7230..7334    +  promoter       AmpR promoter: bla
   7335..8195    +  CDS            AmpR: β-lactamase; bla; confers resistance to ampicillin, carbenicillin, and related antibiotics
   8366..8954    +  rep_origin     ori: high-copy-number ColE1/pMB1/pBR322/pUC origin of replication
   9137..9229    +  CDS            lacI (fragment): lac repressor; lacI; The lac repressor binds to the lac operator to inhibit transcription in E. coli. This inhibition can be relieved by adding lactose or isopropyl-β-D-thiogalactopyranoside (IPTG).
   9242..9263    +  protein_bind   CAP binding site: CAP binding activates transcription in the presence of cAMP. E. coli catabolite activator protein
   9278..9308    +  promoter       lac promoter: promoter for the E. coli lac operon
   9316..9332    +  protein_bind   lac operator: The lac repressor binds to the lac operator to inhibit transcription in E. coli. This inhibition can be relieved by adding lactose or isopropyl-β-D-thiogalactopyranoside (IPTG). lac repressor encoded by lacI
   9377..9395    +  promoter       T3 promoter: promoter for bacteriophage T3 RNA polymerase
