[The description below was written by a language model from this plasmid's Addgene catalogue record and pLannotate feature annotations shown in this document.]
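Description:
TFORF3401 is a third-generation-style, self-inactivating lentiviral expression plasmid built on the pLX_TRC317 backbone and carrying the human general transcription factor GTF2B (TFIIB) open reading frame. It belongs to a barcoded transcription factor ORF collection in which each clone has a unique 24-bp barcode, so that the overexpressed factor can be identified by sequencing in pooled screens. The barcode is not annotated in the feature table. In bacteria the roughly 9.4 kb plasmid replicates from a high-copy ColE1/pUC-type origin and is selected with ampicillin through the β-lactamase gene. An f1 origin and remnants of a lac/lacZα cloning region are also present. The depositor warns that recombination can occur, as is common for plasmids carrying LTR repeats.

The viral portion begins with an RSV promoter fused to a truncated HIV-1 5' LTR, which drives genomic RNA production in packaging cells. This is followed by the Ψ packaging signal, a gag fragment, the Rev response element for nuclear export, and a cPPT/CTS. It ends with a ΔU3 3' LTR that inactivates LTR promoter activity after integration, and an SV40 polyadenylation signal lies downstream. Inside the provirus, an SV40 early promoter drives puromycin N-acetyltransferase for selecting transduced mammalian cells. A separate EF-1α promoter drives the GTF2B coding sequence. The ORF was inserted by Gateway cloning, is flanked by attB1 and attB2 sites, and reads into a C-terminal V5 epitope tag for detection. A WPRE downstream enhances transcript stability and expression. The construct is intended for stable overexpression of GTF2B, individually or within pooled transcription factor screens such as directed differentiation studies.
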