Addgene plasmid #144877: TFORF3401
Purpose: Lentiviral vector for overexpressing transcription factor ORFs with unique 24-bp barcodes. Barcodes facilitate identification of transcription factors in pooled screens.
Depositing lab: Feng Zhang. Depositing organization: Broad Institute. Publication: A transcription factor atlas of directed differentiation. Joung J, Ma S, Tay T, Geiger-Schuller KR, Kirchgatterer PC, Verdine VK, Guo B, Arias-Garcia MA, Allen WE, Singh A, Kuksenko O, Abudayyeh OO, Gootenberg JS, Fu Z, Macrae RK, Buenrostro JD, Regev A, Zhang F. Cell. 2023 Jan 5;186(1):209-229.e26. doi: 10.1016/j.cell.2022.11.026. PubMed 36608654.
Backbone
  Vector backbone: pLX_TRC317
  Backbone manufacturer: Broad Institute Genetic Perturbation Platform
  Backbone size w/o insert (bp): 8264
  Vector type: Mammalian Expression, Lentiviral
  Selectable markers: Puromycin
Growth in bacteria
  Bacterial resistance: Ampicillin, 100 μg/mL
  Growth temperature: 37°C
  Growth strain: NEB Stable
  Copy number: High Copy
Gene/Insert
  Gene/Insert name: GTF2B
  Species: H. sapiens (human)
  Insert size (bp): 1154
  Entrez Gene: GTF2B (a.k.a. TF2B, TFIIB)
  Promoter: EF1a
  Tag / fusion protein: V5 (C terminal on insert)
  Cloning method: Gateway Cloning
  Sequencing primers: 5′ GGGTGGAGACTGAAGTTAGGCCAG; 3′ CACATAGCGTAAAAGGAGCAACATAG
Resource information
  A portion of this plasmid was derived from a plasmid made by: Broad Institute Genetic Perturbation Platform
Terms and licenses: Academic/Nonprofit Terms; Industry Terms: Not Available to Industry
Depositor comments: NM_001514.5 Please test multiple small colonies in case of plasmid recombination. To make this collection available in a timely manner, a portion of this collection was not fully sequenced by Addgene. If an Addgene verified full plasmid sequence is not available, please contact us prior to placing an order to request the full sequence.
How to cite: TFORF3401 was a gift from Feng Zhang (Addgene plasmid # 144877 ; http://n2t.net/addgene:144877 ; RRID:Addgene_144877)
