>Addgene plasmid #144877 | TFORF3401 | depositor partial sequence | sequence record 286746 | Insert
ATCGATTGATCAACAAGTTTGTACAAAAAAGTTGGCATGGCGTCTACCAGCCGTTTGGATGCTCTTCCAA
GAGTCACATGTCCAAACCATCCAGATGCGATTTTAGTGGAGGACTACAGAGCCGGTGATATGATCTGTCC
TGAATGTGGCTTGGTTGTAGGTGACCGGGTTATTGATGTGGGATCTGAATGGCGAACTTTCAGCAATGAC
AAAGCAACAAAAGATCCATCTCGAGTTGGAGATTCTCAGAATCCTCTTCTGAGTGATGGAGATTTGTCTA
CCATGATTGGCAAGGGCACAGGAGCTGCAAGTTTTGACGAATTTGGCAATTCTAAGTACCAGAATCGGAG
AACAATGAGCAGTTCTGATCGGGCAATGATGAATGCATTCAAAGAAATCACTACCATGGCAGACAGAATC
AATCTACCTCGAAATATAGTTGATCGAACAAATAATTTATTCAAGCAAGTATATGAACAGAAGAGCCTGA
AGGGAAGAGCTAATGATGCTATAGCTTCTGCTTGTCTCTATATTGCCTGTAGACAAGAAGGGGTTCCTAG
GACATTTAAAGAAATATGTGCCGTATCACGAATTTCTAAGAAAGAAATTGGTCGGTGTTTTAAACTTATT
TTGAAAGCGCTAGAAACCAGTGTGGATTTGATTACAACTGGGGACTTCATGTCCAGGTTCTGTTCCAACC
TTTGTCTTCCTAAACAAGTACAGATGGCAGCTACACATATAGCCCGTAAAGCTGTGGAATTGGACTTGGT
TCCTGGGAGGAGCCCCATCTCTGTGGCAGCGGCAGCTATTTACATGGCCTCACAGGCATCAGCTGAAAAG
AGGACCCAAAAAGAAATTGGAGATATTGCTGGTGTTGCTGATGTTACAATCAGACAGTCCTATAGACTGA
TCTATCCTCGAGCCCCAGATCTGTTTCCTACAGACTTCAAATTTGACACCCCAGTGGACAAACTACCACA
GCTATACCCAACTTTCTTGTACAAAGTGGTTGATATCGGTAAGCCTATCCCTAACCCTCTCCTCGGTCTC
GATTCTACGTAGTAATGAACTAGTCCGTAACTTGAAAGTATTTCGATTTCTTGGCTTTATATATCTTGTG
GAAAGGACGACCAGCTATCGATTCAGATAGTGTC
