>Addgene plasmid #144877 | TFORF3401 | depositor partial sequence | sequence record 286747 | Barcode
CCAGCTATCGATTCAGATAGTGTC
